Addgene plasmid #213806: POC1480
Purpose: BsaI-associated non-switchable methylase
Depositing lab: Christopher A. O'Callaghan. Depositing organization: University of Oxford. Publication: DNA methylases for site-selective inhibition of type IIS restriction enzyme activity. Flores-Fernandez CN, Lin D, Robins K, O'Callaghan CA. Appl Microbiol Biotechnol. 2024 Jan 25;108(1):174. doi: 10.1007/s00253-024-13015-7. PubMed 38270650.
Backbone
  Vector backbone: pET28a
  Backbone manufacturer: Novagen
  Backbone size w/o insert (bp): 5369
  Total vector size (bp): 6886
  Vector type: Bacterial Expression
Growth in bacteria
  Bacterial resistance: Kanamycin, 50 μg/mL
  Growth temperature: 37°C
  Growth strain: DH5alpha
  Copy number: High Copy
Gene/Insert
  Gene/Insert name: Non-switchable methylase M1.Eco31I
  Species: E. coli RFL31
  Insert size (bp): 1641
  GenBank ID: AF458982
  Promoter: T7
  Tag / fusion protein: His6-tag (C terminal on insert)
  Cloning method: Restriction Enzyme; 5′ cloning site NcoI (unknown if destroyed); 3′ cloning site HindIII (unknown if destroyed)
  Sequencing primers: 5′ CTAGCCATGGAGGAGATCTTCTATATGAAAC; 3′ CTAGAAGCTTATCGTAGTGCTGGAAGATG
Terms and licenses: Academic/Nonprofit Terms; Industry Terms: Not Available to Industry
How to cite: POC1480 was a gift from Christopher A. O'Callaghan (Addgene plasmid # 213806 ; http://n2t.net/addgene:213806 ; RRID:Addgene_213806)
