[The description below was written by a language model from this plasmid's Addgene catalogue record and pLannotate feature annotations shown in this document.]
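Description:
POC1480 is a bacterial expression plasmid built on the pET28a backbone that encodes M1.Eco31I, a DNA methylase from the Eco31I restriction-modification system of E. coli RFL31. Eco31I is an isoschizomer of the type IIS enzyme BsaI, and the record describes the protein as a "BsaI-associated non-switchable methylase". The roughly 1.6 kb coding sequence was inserted between the NcoI and HindIII sites, which places it in frame with the vector's C-terminal His6 tag for affinity purification or detection. The annotation software does not label the methylase open reading frame itself. The insert corresponds to the unannotated gap on the reverse strand between the T7 gene 10 ribosome binding site and the His tag. The small "SET1", TcR and AmpR promoter fragments in the table are most likely short similarity matches to backbone sequence rather than functional parts.

Expression is driven by a T7 promoter with an adjacent lac operator and ends at the T7 terminator. The plasmid also carries lacI under its own promoter, so transcription is repressed until IPTG is added in a host that supplies T7 RNA polymerase. The plasmid replicates from a ColE1/pBR322-type origin accompanied by rop and the bom region. The catalogue lists it as high copy, although rop normally moderates copy number. Selection is by kanamycin through the aph(3')-Ia gene, and an f1 origin is also present. The associated work concerns using methylases to block type IIS restriction enzyme cutting at selected sites, so the plasmid serves to produce M1.Eco31I for protecting BsaI recognition sites from digestion. The record does not define "non-switchable".
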