Features (pLannotate 1.2.2; 18 found; start..end, strand, type, name):
     26..73      -  terminator     T7 terminator: transcription terminator for bacteriophage T7 RNA polymerase
     81..130     -  CDS            SET1 (fragment): solubility-enhancement tag derived from T7 phage gene 10B
    140..157     -  CDS            9xHis (fragment): 9xHis affinity tag
   1823..1845    -  RBS            RBS: efficient ribosome binding site from bacteriophage T7 gene 10 (Olins and Rangwala, 1989)
   1860..1884    -  protein_bind   lac operator: The lac repressor binds to the lac operator to inhibit transcription in E. coli. This inhibition can be relieved by adding lactose or isopropyl-β-D-thiogalactopyranoside (IPTG). lac repressor encoded by lacI
   1885..1903    -  promoter       T7 promoter: promoter for bacteriophage T7 RNA polymerase
   1925..2204    +  CDS            TcR (fragment): tetracycline efflux protein; tet; confers resistance to tetracycline
   2212..2289    +  promoter       lacI promoter: lacI
   2290..3372    +  CDS            lacI: lac repressor; lacI; The lac repressor binds to the lac operator to inhibit transcription in E. coli. This inhibition can be relieved by adding lactose or isopropyl-β-D-thiogalactopyranoside (IPTG).
   3385..3406    +  protein_bind   CAP binding site: CAP binding activates transcription in the presence of cAMP. E. coli catabolite activator protein
   3421..3712    +  CDS            TcR (fragment): tetracycline efflux protein; tet; confers resistance to tetracycline
   3784..4164    -  CDS            YPB1_ECOLX: Protein predicted: Swiss-Prot protein existence level 4. From Escherichia coli.
   4181..4372    +  CDS            rop: Rop protein, which maintains plasmids at low copy number; rop
   4474..4613    +  misc_feature   bom: basis of mobility region from pBR322
   4799..5387    -  rep_origin     ori: high-copy-number ColE1/pMB1/pBR322/pUC origin of replication
   5509..6324    +  CDS            KanR: aminoglycoside phosphotransferase; aph(3')-Ia; confers resistance to kanamycin in bacteria or G418 (Geneticin®) in eukaryotes
   6333..6390    -  promoter       AmpR promoter (fragment): bla
   6443..6871    -  rep_origin     f1 ori (sequence partly withheld): f1 bacteriophage origin of replication; arrow indicates direction of (+) strand synthesis
>Addgene plasmid #213806 | POC1480 | addgene full sequence | sequence record 439158 | Addgene NGS Result
ATCCGGATATAGTTCCTCCTTTCAGCAAAAAACCCCTCAAGACCCGTTTAGAGGCCCCAAGGGGTTATGC
TAGTTATTGCTCAGCGGTGGCAGCAGCCAACTCAGCTTCCTTTCGGGCTTTGTTAGCAGCCGGATCTCAG
TGGTGGTGGTGGTGGTGCTCGAGTGCGGCCGCAAGCTTATCGTAGTGCTGGAAGATGCGTAACAAAGACT
CTTTTTCTGCCAACTCGATTTTGTCGAAGCTACTAAGCAATTTGTTGAACTCATTCAGGTCAAGTTTGTA
AATGTTCTTCGCCACATATGCTTCAATCTTTAATTCCGCATCGCAGCACCCCTCAATGCAGCTAATTACC
AGCTGTTTCAACTCACTGTGTTGCAGTAAGATCTTTTCGCTAGGGATCGCGGTTTTACGAAGAGCAGACA
GACTAACATGCCCAGTAGCCAAAAAGGAGCGCAATTGAAATTCGAAGCACAGAGAGTTAATAATTCCAAG
CAAGGAAAACAGGGAATCCTGGGACCCGGATTTGTAGTATACTACACCCAATGAGTTACCAGCCAACGAG
TTAGGCGGAATGATAGTTGCGATCATGCGGCGTTTTTGGCTTGGGCGCGAAATATCGCGCCAGGCGATGC
GGACGAAGTTGCTATTGGAAAGCACCTTGTCAATCTTTTTCGTAATGCGCAGAGACTTTTCATTGTGGAA
ATTGTAGCGGCCAATCATTTTGCCCTTAATAAACAACAGCCCCCCACCCGACTTCTGAGTCCAATCCGAC
GAGCCAGTTTCGTCGATTTCACGGCCCGCCCAAATCTCGCCGTTCTTTTCTAAACTACCCCACGTTGGGT
AACCCTCTTGAAGTTTGCGCAAAAGATGGACCGCATGCACGCCTTGAGACACGGGGATCGACAGATATTG
GGAATCGATGCTTGACAAATCGAAAAAACCCAATGACTTGATGTTCAAATTTTTATCGTAGACGCTTAAT
TGAATATTATCATTCAAGGATTCTCCCTTGTTAAAAATGAAGGAGCAGGAGCTCACATCTGCTCCACCGA
AAAGTTTTGCTTCGGCTGGATAATAGTTAATACAGTCGATACGTCCGGAATTGAAAAACTTCTCACGTAA
AATATAGGATTGCTCGTCCGCAAAAAAGCTGGCGGGCATGACGATCGCTACTAACCCATTTTTGTTGCAA
ATCTCAAGAGATAACTCTGCACCAACACGACTTAAGTTCGTACCCCAGCCAGCGAACTTGCGCTTCGGCT
GACTATAGGGAAGCACACGTGAAAGGTAATCATCAAATTCACGAAGGCTGTCAATATACATGGATTTCAT
GCTTGGTTCGAAAAAATCAAGCTCACGAGAATCAGGTTTAATGTTCTCCCAGGGAGGATTTGTGATCACA
CAGTCGAAGTAGTCTACATACTTCTTAAATTCGTAAAATACATCCGAGTTCTTAATTGTAATATTGATAT
TAGCGCCGGCTAACTTCAATTCCGACAGAGCGTTTTTGGCGTAAGTCAGACCGGTGTTCTCAATGTCAAA
CAGGTAGACGTTCCATTCGACATCGGGGAAGCCGTTAATCATCCACTGCTTGATCAAAAGAGTGATCAGA
CGACCGTCACCTGAAAAGGGATCAGCAACGTTATAGCTCTTTTTATCACAGGAGTTAATCAGCGGAAGTA
ACTTCTCGATCATTAACAGCGCGATTTTGGGGTCGGTGTAGTATTTACCGGTAGCTTTTTTCGTGAACTT
AGTAGTTTCGTCCAGCGACAGGCTGTTGATTAAATGGATGTGTTTCATATAGAAGATCTCCTCCATGGTA
TATCTCCTTCTTAAAGTTAAACAAAATTATTTCTAGAGGGGAATTGTTATCCGCTCACAATTCCCCTATA
GTGAGTCGTATTAATTTCGCGGGATCGAGATCTCGATCCTCTACGCCGGACGCATCGTGGCCGGCATCAC
CGGCGCCACAGGTGCGGTTGCTGGCGCCTATATCGCCGACATCACCGATGGGGAAGATCGGGCTCGCCAC
TTCGGGCTCATGAGCGCTTGTTTCGGCGTGGGTATGGTGGCAGGCCCCGTGGCCGGGGGACTGTTGGGCG
CCATCTCCTTGCATGCACCATTCCTTGCGGCGGCGGTGCTCAACGGCCTCAACCTACTACTGGGCTGCTT
CCTAATGCAGGAGTCGCATAAGGGAGAGCGTCGAGATCCCGGACACCATCGAATGGCGCAAAACCTTTCG
CGGTATGGCATGATAGCGCCCGGAAGAGAGTCAATTCAGGGTGGTGAATGTGAAACCAGTAACGTTATAC
GATGTCGCAGAGTATGCCGGTGTCTCTTATCAGACCGTTTCCCGCGTGGTGAACCAGGCCAGCCACGTTT
CTGCGAAAACGCGGGAAAAAGTGGAAGCGGCGATGGCGGAGCTGAATTACATTCCCAACCGCGTGGCACA
ACAACTGGCGGGCAAACAGTCGTTGCTGATTGGCGTTGCCACCTCCAGTCTGGCCCTGCACGCGCCGTCG
CAAATTGTCGCGGCGATTAAATCTCGCGCCGATCAACTGGGTGCCAGCGTGGTGGTGTCGATGGTAGAAC
GAAGCGGCGTCGAAGCCTGTAAAGCGGCGGTGCACAATCTTCTCGCGCAACGCGTCAGTGGGCTGATCAT
TAACTATCCGCTGGATGACCAGGATGCCATTGCTGTGGAAGCTGCCTGCACTAATGTTCCGGCGTTATTT
CTTGATGTCTCTGACCAGACACCCATCAACAGTATTATTTTCTCCCATGAAGACGGTACGCGACTGGGCG
TGGAGCATCTGGTCGCATTGGGTCACCAGCAAATCGCGCTGTTAGCGGGCCCATTAAGTTCTGTCTCGGC
GCGTCTGCGTCTGGCTGGCTGGCATAAATATCTCACTCGCAATCAAATTCAGCCGATAGCGGAACGGGAA
GGCGACTGGAGTGCCATGTCCGGTTTTCAACAAACCATGCAAATGCTGAATGAGGGCATCGTTCCCACTG
CGATGCTGGTTGCCAACGATCAGATGGCGCTGGGCGCAATGCGCGCCATTACCGAGTCCGGGCTGCGCGT
TGGTGCGGATATCTCGGTAGTGGGATACGACGATACCGAAGACAGCTCATGTTATATCCCGCCGTTAACC
ACCATCAAACAGGATTTTCGCCTGCTGGGGCAAACCAGCGTGGACCGCTTGCTGCAACTCTCTCAGGGCC
AGGCGGTGAAGGGCAATCAGCTGTTGCCCGTCTCACTGGTGAAAAGAAAAACCACCCTGGCGCCCAATAC
GCAAACCGCCTCTCCCCGCGCGTTGGCCGATTCATTAATGCAGCTGGCACGACAGGTTTCCCGACTGGAA
AGCGGGCAGTGAGCGCAACGCAATTAATGTAAGTTAGCTCACTCATTAGGCACCGGGATCTCGACCGATG
CCCTTGAGAGCCTTCAACCCAGTCAGCTCCTTCCGGTGGGCGCGGGGCATGACTATCGTCGCCGCACTTA
TGACTGTCTTCTTTATCATGCAACTCGTAGGACAGGTGCCGGCAGCGCTCTGGGTCATTTTCGGCGAGGA
CCGCTTTCGCTGGAGCGCGACGATGATCGGCCTGTCGCTTGCGGTATTCGGAATCTTGCACGCCCTCGCT
CAAGCCTTCGTCACTGGTCCCGCCACCAAACGTTTCGGCGAGAAGCAGGCCATTATCGCCGGCATGGCGG
CCCCACGGGTGCGCATGATCGTGCTCCTGTCGTTGAGGACCCGGCTAGGCTGGCGGGGTTGCCTTACTGG
TTAGCAGAATGAATCACCGATACGCGAGCGAACGTGAAGCGACTGCTGCTGCAAAACGTCTGCGACCTGA
GCAACAACATGAATGGTCTTCGGTTTCCGTGTTTCGTAAAGTCTGGAAACGCGGAAGTCAGCGCCCTGCA
CCATTATGTTCCGGATCTGCATCGCAGGATGCTGCTGGCTACCCTGTGGAACACCTACATCTGTATTAAC
GAAGCGCTGGCATTGACCCTGAGTGATTTTTCTCTGGTCCCGCCGCATCCATACCGCCAGTTGTTTACCC
TCACAACGTTCCAGTAACCGGGCATGTTCATCATCAGTAACCCGTATCGTGAGCATCCTCTCTCGTTTCA
TCGGTATCATTACCCCCATGAACAGAAATCCCCCTTACACGGAGGCATCAGTGACCAAACAGGAAAAAAC
CGCCCTTAACATGGCCCGCTTTATCAGAAGCCAGACATTAACGCTTCTGGAGAAACTCAACGAGCTGGAC
GCGGATGAACAGGCAGACATCTGTGAATCGCTTCACGACCACGCTGATGAGCTTTACCGCAGCTGCCTCG
CGCGTTTCGGTGATGACGGTGAAAACCTCTGACACATGCAGCTCCCGGAGACGGTCACAGCTTGTCTGTA
AGCGGATGCCGGGAGCAGACAAGCCCGTCAGGGCGCGTCAGCGGGTGTTGGCGGGTGTCGGGGCGCAGCC
ATGACCCAGTCACGTAGCGATAGCGGAGTGTATACTGGCTTAACTATGCGGCATCAGAGCAGATTGTACT
GAGAGTGCACCATTGCGGTGTGAAATACCGCACAGATGCGTAAGGAGAAAATACCGCATCAGGCGCTCTT
CCGCTTCCTCGCTCACTGACTCGCTGCGCTCGGTCGTTCGGCTGCGGCGAGCGGTATCAGCTCACTCAAA
GGCGGTAATACGGTTATCCACAGAATCAGGGGATAACGCAGGAAAGAACATGTGAGCAAAAGGCCAGCAA
AAGGCCAGGAACCGTAAAAAGGCCGCGTTGCTGGCGTTTTTCCATAGGCTCCGCCCCCCTGACGAGCATC
ACAAAAATCGACGCTCAAGTCAGAGGTGGCGAAACCCGACAGGACTATAAAGATACCAGGCGTTTCCCCC
TGGAAGCTCCCTCGTGCGCTCTCCTGTTCCGACCCTGCCGCTTACCGGATACCTGTCCGCCTTTCTCCCT
TCGGGAAGCGTGGCGCTTTCTCATAGCTCACGCTGTAGGTATCTCAGTTCGGTGTAGGTCGTTCGCTCCA
AGCTGGGCTGTGTGCACGAACCCCCCGTTCAGCCCGACCGCTGCGCCTTATCCGGTAACTATCGTCTTGA
GTCCAACCCGGTAAGACACGACTTATCGCCACTGGCAGCAGCCACTGGTAACAGGATTAGCAGAGCGAGG
TATGTAGGCGGTGCTACAGAGTTCTTGAAGTGGTGGCCTAACTACGGCTACACTAGAAGGACAGTATTTG
GTATCTGCGCTCTGCTGAAGCCAGTTACCTTCGGAAAAAGAGTTGGTAGCTCTTGATCCGGCAAACAAAC
CACCGCTGGTAGCGGTGGTTTTTTTGTTTGCAAGCAGCAGATTACGCGCAGAAAAAAAGGATCTCAAGAA
GATCCTTTGATCTTTTCTACGGGGTCTGACGCTCAGTGGAACGAAAACTCACGTTAAGGGATTTTGGTCA
TGAACAATAAAACTGTCTGCTTACATAAACAGTAATACAAGGGGTGTTATGAGCCATATTCAACGGGAAA
CGTCTTGCTCTAGGCCGCGATTAAATTCCAACATGGATGCTGATTTATATGGGTATAAATGGGCTCGCGA
TAATGTCGGGCAATCAGGTGCGACAATCTATCGATTGTATGGGAAGCCCGATGCGCCAGAGTTGTTTCTG
AAACATGGCAAAGGTAGCGTTGCCAATGATGTTACAGATGAGATGGTCAGACTAAACTGGCTGACGGAAT
TTATGCCTCTTCCGACCATCAAGCATTTTATCCGTACTCCTGATGATGCATGGTTACTCACCACTGCGAT
CCCCGGGAAAACAGCATTCCAGGTATTAGAAGAATATCCTGATTCAGGTGAAAATATTGTTGATGCGCTG
GCAGTGTTCCTGCGCCGGTTGCATTCGATTCCTGTTTGTAATTGTCCTTTTAACAGCGATCGCGTATTTC
GTCTCGCTCAGGCGCAATCACGAATGAATAACGGTTTGGTTGATGCGAGTGATTTTGATGACGAGCGTAA
TGGCTGGCCTGTTGAACAAGTCTGGAAAGAAATGCATAAACTTTTGCCATTCTCACCGGATTCAGTCGTC
ACTCATGGTGATTTCTCACTTGATAACCTTATTTTTGACGAGGGGAAATTAATAGGTTGTATTGATGTTG
GACGAGTCGGAATCGCAGACCGATACCAGGATCTTGCCATCCTATGGAACTGCCTCGGTGAGTTTTCTCC
TTCATTACAGAAACGGCTTTTTCAAAAATATGGTATTGATAATCCTGATATGAATAAATTGCAGTTTCAT
TTGATGCTCGATGAGTTTTTCTAAGAATTAATTCATGAGCGGATACATATTTGAATGTATTTAGAAAAAT
AAACAAATAGGGGTTCCGCGCACATTTCCCCGAAAAGTGCCACCTAAATTGTAAGCGTTAATATTTTGTT
AAAATTCGCGTTAAATTTTTGTTAAATCAGCTCATTTTTTAACCAATAGGCCGAAATCGGCAAAATCCCT
TATAAATCAAAAGAATAGACCGAGATAGGGT
[37 nt withheld, positions 6542-6578]
AAAGAACGTGGACTCCAACGTCAAAGG
[49 nt withheld, positions 6606-6654]
T
[91 nt withheld, positions 6656-6746]
G
[124 nt withheld, positions 6748-6871]
CCCATTCGCCA
